Addgene plasmid #26654: p1990 SV40-LMP1
Depositing lab: Bill Sugden. Depositing organization: University of Wisconsin, Madison. Publication: CD40 and LMP-1 both signal from lipid rafts but LMP-1 assembles a distinct, more efficient signaling complex. Kaykas A, Worringer K, Sugden B. EMBO J. 2001 Jun 1. 20(11):2641-54. 10.1093/emboj/20.11.2641 PubMed 11387199.
Backbone
  Vector backbone: pSG5 (modified)
  Backbone size w/o insert (bp): 4107
  Vector type: Mammalian Expression
Growth in bacteria
  Bacterial resistance: Ampicillin, 100 μg/mL
  Growth temperature: 37°C
  Growth strain: DH5alpha
  Copy number: High Copy
Gene/Insert
  Gene/Insert name: Latent Membrane Protein 1 (alt name: LMP1)
  Species: Epstein-Barr Virus
  Insert size (bp): 1420
  GenBank ID: M58153
  Entrez Gene: LMP-1 (a.k.a. HHV4_LMP-1)
  Cloning method: Restriction Enzyme; 5′ cloning site EcoRI (not destroyed); 3′ cloning site SmaI (not destroyed)
  Sequencing primers: 5′ T7
Terms and licenses: Academic/Nonprofit Terms; Industry Terms: Not Available to Industry
How to cite: p1990 SV40-LMP1 was a gift from Bill Sugden (Addgene plasmid # 26654 ; http://n2t.net/addgene:26654 ; RRID:Addgene_26654)
