[The description below was written by a language model from this plasmid's Addgene catalogue record and pLannotate feature annotations shown in this document.]
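Description:
p1990 SV40-LMP1 is a mammalian expression plasmid built on a modified pSG5 backbone that carries the Epstein-Barr virus Latent Membrane Protein 1 (LMP1) gene. The full depositor sequence is about 5.5 kb, consistent with a roughly 4.1 kb backbone plus a 1.4 kb insert placed between EcoRI and SmaI sites, both of which remain intact. In bacteria the plasmid is maintained at high copy through a ColE1/pUC-type origin and selected with ampicillin via the β-lactamase gene and its own promoter. An f1 origin is also present, which in principle permits single-stranded DNA production. Short fragments of rop, the pBR322 bom region and lacZα are annotated as well; these appear to be non-functional backbone remnants.

The expression cassette follows the usual pSG5 layout. The SV40 enhancer and early promoter drive transcription through a rabbit β-globin intron, which generally improves processing and accumulation of the message. The LMP1 coding sequence follows, matching the B95-8 strain protein in the annotation, and an SV40 polyadenylation signal terminates the transcript. A T7 promoter lies just upstream of the coding sequence, allowing in vitro transcription and serving as a sequencing primer site. No epitope tag, reporter or mammalian selection marker is annotated, so the plasmid seems suited to transient transfection rather than stable selection.

LMP1 acts as a constitutively active functional mimic of CD40, behaving like a ligand-independent tumour necrosis factor receptor family member that activates NF-κB and other pathways to promote survival and proliferation of infected B lymphocytes. The associated publication compares CD40 and LMP1 signalling from lipid rafts, indicating that this construct was used to express wild-type LMP1 in mammalian cells for such signalling studies.
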