Features (pLannotate 1.2.2; 12 found; start..end, strand, type, name):
      9..366     +  promoter       SV40 promoter: SV40 enhancer and early promoter
    395..967     +  intron         β-globin intron: intron from rabbit β-globin gene
   1022..1040    +  promoter       T7 promoter: promoter for bacteriophage T7 RNA polymerase
   1066..2223    +  CDS            LMP1: LMP1_EBVB9 - Experimental evidence at protein level: Swiss-Prot protein existence level 1. Acts as a CD40 functional homolog to prevent apoptosis of infected B-lymphocytes and drive their proliferation. Functions as a constitutively active tumor necrosis factor receptor that induces the activation of several signaling pathways, including those of the NF- kappa-B family. LMP1 signaling leads to up-regulation of antiapoptotic proteins and provide growth signals in latently infected cells. Interacts with host UBE2I and subsequently affects the sumoylation state of several cellular proteins. For e
   2523..2644    +  polyA_signal   SV40 poly(A) signal: SV40 polyadenylation signal
   2849..3437    -  rep_origin     ori: high-copy-number ColE1/pMB1/pBR322/pUC origin of replication
   3608..4468    -  CDS            AmpR: β-lactamase; bla; confers resistance to ampicillin, carbenicillin, and related antibiotics
   4469..4573    -  promoter       AmpR promoter: bla
   4669..4704    +  CDS            rop (fragment): Rop protein, which maintains plasmids at low copy number; rop
   4806..4905    +  misc_feature   bom (fragment): basis of mobility region from pBR322
   4906..5361    -  rep_origin     f1 ori (sequence partly withheld): f1 bacteriophage origin of replication; arrow indicates direction of (+) strand synthesis
   5369..5526    -  CDS            lacZα (fragment): LacZα fragment of β-galactosidase; lacZ fragment
>Addgene plasmid #26654 | p1990 SV40-LMP1 | depositor full sequence | sequence record 12615 | Author sequence
GTCGACTTCTGAGGCGGAAAGAACCAGCTGTGGAATGTGTGTCAGTTAGGGTGTGGAAAGTCCCCAGGCT
CCCCAGCAGGCAGAAGTATGCAAAGCATGCATCTCAATTAGTCAGCAACCAGGTGTGGAAAGTCCCCAGG
CTCCCCAGCAGGCAGAAGTATGCAAAGCATGCATCTCAATTAGTCAGCAACCATAGTCCCGCCCCTAACT
CCGCCCATCCCGCCCCTAACTCCGCCCAGTTCCGCCCATTCTCCGCCCCATGGCTGACTAATTTTTTTTA
TTTATGCAGAGGCCGAGGCCGCCTCGGCCTCTGAGCTATTCCAGAAGTAGTGAGGAGGCTTTTTTGGAGG
CCTAGGCTTTTGCAAAAAGCTGGATCGATCCTGAGAACTTCAGGGTGAGTTTGGGGACCCTTGATTGTTC
TTTCTTTTTCGCTATTGTAAAATTCATGTTATATGGAGGGGGCAAAGTTTTCAGGGTGTTGTTTAGAATG
GGAAGATGTCCCTTGTATCACCATGGACCCTCATGATAATTTTGTTTCTTTCACTTTCTACTCTGTTGAC
AACCATTGTCTCCTCTTATTTTCTTTTCATTTTCTGTAACTTTTTCGTTAAACTTTAGCTTGCATTTGTA
ACGAATTTTTAAATTCACTTTTGTTTATTTGTCAGATTGTAAGTACTTTCTCTAATCACTTTTTTTTCAA
GGCAATCAGGGTATATTATATTGTACTTCAGCACAGTTTTAGAGAACAATTGTTATAATTAAATGATAAG
GTAGAATATTTCTGCATATAAATTCTGGCTGGCGTGGAAATATTCTTATTGGTAGAAACAACTACATCCT
GGTCATCATCCTGCCTTTCTCTTTATGGTTACAATGATATACACTGTTTGAGATGAGGATAAAATACTCT
GAGTCCAAACCGGGCCCCTCTGCTAACCATGTTCATGCCTTCTTCTTTTTCCTACAGCTCCTGGGCAACG
TGCTGGTTATTGTGCTGTCTCATCATTTTGGCAAAGAATTGTAATACGACTCACTATAGGGCGAATTCCC
GGGGATCCGTTGAGGATGGAACACGACCTTGAGAGGGGCCCACCGGGCCCGCGACGGCCCCCTCGAGGAC
CCCCCCTCTCCTCTTCCCTAGGCCTTGCTCTCCTTCTCCTCCTCTTGGCGCTACTGTTTTGGCTGTACAT
CGTTATGAGTGACTGGACTGGAGGAGCCCTCCTTGTCCTCTATTCCTTTGCTCTCATGCTTATAATTATA
ATTTTGATCATCTTTATCTTCAGAAGAGACCTTCTCTGTCCACTTGGAGCCCTTTGTATACTCCTACTGA
TGATCACCCTCCTGCTCATCGCTCTCTGGAATTTGCACGGACAGGCATTGTACCTTGGAATTGTGCTGTT
CATCTTCGGGTGCTTACTTGTCTTAGGTCTCTGGATCTACTTATTGGAGATTCTCTGGCGACTTGGTGCC
ACCATCTGGCAGCTTTTGGCCTTCTTCCTAGCCTTCTTCCTAGACCTCATCCTGCTCATTATTGCTCTCT
ATCTACAACAAAACTGGTGGACTCTATTGGTTGATCTCCTTTGGCTCCTCCTGTTTCTGGCGATTTTAAT
CTGGATGTATTACCATGGACAACGACACAGTGATGAACACCACCACGATGACTCCCTCCCGCACCCTCAA
CAAGCTACCGATGATTCTGGCCATGAATCTGACTCTAACTCCAACGAGGGCAGACACCACCTGCTCGTGA
GTGGAGCCGGCGACGGACCCCCACTCTGCTCTCAAAACCTAGGCGCACCTGGAGGTGGTCCTGACAATGG
CCCACAGGACCCTGACAACACTGATGACAATGGCCCACAGGACCCTGACAACACTGATGACAATGGCCCA
CATGACCCGCTGCCTCAGGACCCTGACAACACTGATGACAATGGCCCACAGGACCCTGACAACACTGATG
ACAATGGCCCACATGACCCGCTGCCTCATAGCCCTAGCGACTCTGCTGGAAATGATGGAGGCCCTCCACA
ATTGACGGAAGAGGTTGAAAACAAAGGAGGTGACCAGGGCCCGCCTTTGATGACAGACGGAGGCGGCGGT
CATAGTCATGATTCCGGCCATGGCGGCGGTGATCCACACCTTCCTACGCTGCTTTTGGGTTCTTCTGGTT
CCGGTGGAGATGATGACGACCCCCACGGCCCAGTTCAGCTAAGCTACTATGACTAACCTTTCTTTACTTC
TAGGCATTACCATGTCATAGGCTTGCCTGACTGACTCTCCCTCCATTTACTGGGAATGCCTTAGCTAATC
ACCTTAACTGGCACACACTCCCTTAGCCACACTGTCTGTCTAGGCTGAAAAGCCACATTCATATTCTATT
TCAAAACAAGGGGAAAGGAGGACATGCGAGAATTGGCAGACACCTTTACCCAGCCCTTAACACACCACAC
AGGTAGCAAGGACCCGGGTCTGGCCACTCGAGACGCGTCAGATCTAGCTGACTAATGATCTTATTAAAGC
AGAACTTGTTTATTGCAGCTTATAATGGTTACAAATAAAGCAATAGCATCACAAATTTCACAAATAAAGC
ATTTTTTTCACTGCATTCTAGTTGTGGTTTGTCCAAACTCATCAATGTATCTTATCATGTCTGGTCGACT
CTAGACTCTTCCGCTTCCTCGCTCACTGACTCGCTGCGCTCGGTCGTTCGGCTGCGGCGAGCGGTATCAG
CTCACTCAAAGGCGGTAATACGGTTATCCACAGAATCAGGGGATAACGCAGGAAAGAACATGTGAGCAAA
AGGCCAGCAAAAGGCCAGGAACCGTAAAAAGGCCGCGTTGCTGGCGTTTTTCCATAGGCTCCGCCCCCCT
GACGAGCATCACAAAAATCGACGCTCAAGTCAGAGGTGGCGAAACCCGACAGGACTATAAAGATACCAGG
CGTTTCCCCCTGGAAGCTCCCTCGTGCGCTCTCCTGTTCCGACCCTGCCGCTTACCGGATACCTGTCCGC
CTTTCTCCCTTCGGGAAGCGTGGCGCTTTCTCAATGCTCACGCTGTAGGTATCTCAGTTCGGTGTAGGTC
GTTCGCTCCAAGCTGGGCTGTGTGCACGAACCCCCCGTTCAGCCCGACCGCTGCGCCTTATCCGGTAACT
ATCGTCTTGAGTCCAACCCGGTAAGACACGACTTATCGCCACTGGCAGCAGCCACTGGTAACAGGATTAG
CAGAGCGAGGTATGTAGGCGGTGCTACAGAGTTCTTGAAGTGGTGGCCTAACTACGGCTACACTAGAAGG
ACAGTATTTGGTATCTGCGCTCTGCTGAAGCCAGTTACCTTCGGAAAAAGAGTTGGTAGCTCTTGATCCG
GCAAACAAACCACCGCTGGTAGCGGTGGTTTTTTTGTTTGCAAGCAGCAGATTACGCGCAGAAAAAAAGG
ATCTCAAGAAGATCCTTTGATCTTTTCTACGGGGTCTGACGCTCAGTGGAACGAAAACTCACGTTAAGGG
ATTTTGGTCATGAGATTATCAAAAAGGATCTTCACCTAGATCCTTTTAAATTAAAAATGAAGTTTTAAAT
CAATCTAAAGTATATATGAGTAAACTTGGTCTGACAGTTACCAATGCTTAATCAGTGAGGCACCTATCTC
AGCGATCTGTCTATTTCGTTCATCCATAGTTGCCTGACTCCCCGTCGTGTAGATAACTACGATACGGGAG
GGCTTACCATCTGGCCCCAGTGCTGCAATGATACCGCGAGACCCACGCTCACCGGCTCCAGATTTATCAG
CAATAAACCAGCCAGCCGGAAGGGCCGAGCGCAGAAGTGGTCCTGCAACTTTATCCGCCTCCATCCAGTC
TATTAATTGTTGCCGGGAAGCTAGAGTAAGTAGTTCGCCAGTTAATAGTTTGCGCAACGTTGTTGCCATT
GCTACAGGCATCGTGGTGTCACGCTCGTCGTTTGGTATGGCTTCATTCAGCTCCGGTTCCCAACGATCAA
GGCGAGTTACATGATCCCCCATGTTGTGCAAAAAAGCGGTTAGCTCCTTCGGTCCTCCGATCGTTGTCAG
AAGTAAGTTGGCCGCAGTGTTATCACTCATGGTTATGGCAGCACTGCATAATTCTCTTACTGTCATGCCA
TCCGTAAGATGCTTTTCTGTGACTGGTGAGTACTCAACCAAGTCATTCTGAGAATAGTGTATGCGGCGAC
CGAGTTGCTCTTGCCCGGCGTCAATACGGGATAATACCGCGCCACATAGCAGAACTTTAAAAGTGCTCAT
CATTGGAAAACGTTCTTCGGGGCGAAAACTCTCAAGGATCTTACCGCTGTTGAGATCCAGTTCGATGTAA
CCCACTCGTGCACCCAACTGATCTTCAGCATCTTTTACTTTCACCAGCGTTTCTGGGTGAGCAAAAACAG
GAAGGCAAAATGCCGCAAAAAAGGGAATAAGGGCGACACGGAAATGTTGAATACTCATACTCTTCTTTTT
TCAATATTATTGAAGCATTTATCAGGGTTATTGTCTCATGAGCGGATACATATTTGAATGTATTTAGAAA
AATAAACAAATAGGGGTTCCGCGCACATTTCCCCGAAAAGTGCCACCTGACGTCTAAGAAACCATTATTA
TCATGACATTAACCTATAAAAATAGGCGTATCACGAGGCCCCTTTCGTCTCGCGCGTTTCGGTGATGACG
GTGAAAACCTCTGACACATGCAGCTCCCGGAGACGGTCACAGCTTGTCTGTAAGCGGATGCCGGGAGCAG
ACAAGCCCGTCAGGGCGCGTCAGCGGGTGTTGGCGGGTGTCGGGGCTGGCTTAACTATGCGGCATCAGAG
CAGATTGTACTGAGAGTGCACCATATGCGGTGTGAAATACCGCACAGATGCGTAAGGAGAAAATACCGCA
TCAGGAAATTGTAAACGTTAATATTTTGTTAAAATTCGCGTTAAATTTTTGTTAAATCAGCTCATTTTTT
AACCAATAGGCCGAAATCGGCAAAATCCCTTATAAATCAAAAGAATAGACCGAGATAGGGT
[37 nt withheld, positions 5032-5068]
AAAGAACGTGGACTCCAACGTCAAAGG
[49 nt withheld, positions 5096-5144]
T
[91 nt withheld, positions 5146-5236]
G
[124 nt withheld, positions 5238-5361]
CGCGCCATTCGCCATTCAGGCTACGCAACTGTTGGGAAGGGCGATCGGTGCGGGCCTCTTCGCTATTACG
CCAGCTGGCGAAGGGGGGATGTGCTGCAAGGCGATTAAGTTGGGTAACGCCAGGGTTTTCCCAGTCACGA
CGTTGTAAAACGACGGCCAGTGAATT
