>Addgene plasmid #26654 | p1990 SV40-LMP1 | addgene partial sequence | sequence record 46212 | EBV-rev 5'-GTGGTTTGTCCAAACTCATC-3'
GACTCTTCCGCTTCCTCGCTCACTGACTCGCTGCGCTCGGTCGTTCGGCTGCGGCGAGCGGTATCAGCTC
ACTCAAAGGCGGTAATACGGTTATCCACAGAATCAGGGGATAACGCAGGAAAGAACATGTGAGCAAAAGG
CCAGCAAAAGGCCAGGAACCGTAAAAAGGCCGCGTTGCTGGCGTTTTTCCATAGGCTCCGCCCCCCTGAC
GAGCATCACAAAAATCGACGCTCAAGTCAGAGGTGGCGAAACCCGACAGGACTATAAAGATACCAGGCGT
TTCCCCCTGGAAGCTCCCTCGTGCGCTCTCCTGTTCCGACCCTGCCGCTTACCGGATACCTGTCCGCCTT
TCTCCCTTCGGGAAGCGTGGCGCTTTCTCATAGCTCACGCTGTAGGTATCTCAGTTCGGTGTAGGTCGTT
CGCTCCAAGCTGGGCTGTGTGCACGAACCCCCCGTTCAGCCCGACCGCTGCGCCTTATCCGGTAACTATC
GTCTTGAGTCCAACCCGGTAAGACACGACTTATCGCCACTGGCAGCAGCCACTGGTAACAGGATTAGCAG
AGCGAGGTATGTAGGCGGTGCTACAGAGTTCTTGAAGTGGTGGCCTAACTACGGCTACACTAGAAGAACA
GTATTTGGTATCTGCGCTCTGCTGAAGCCAGTTACCTTCGGAAAAAGAGTTGGTAGCTCTTGATCCGGCA
AACAAACCACCGCTGGTAGCGGTGGTTTTTTTGTTTGCAAGCAGCAGATTACGCGCAGAAAAAAAGGATC
TCAAGAAGATCCTTTGATCTTTTCTACGGGGTCTGACGCTCAGTGGAACGAAAACTCACGTTAAGGGATT
TTGGTCATGAGATTATCAAAAAGGATCTTCACCTAGATCCTTTTAAATTAAAAATGAAGTTTTAAATCA
