>Addgene plasmid #26654 | p1990 SV40-LMP1 | addgene partial sequence | sequence record 46511 | SV40pA-R 5'-GAAATTTGTGATGCTATTGC-3'
AGTTCTGCTTTAATAAGATCATTAGTCAGCTAGATCTGACGCGTCTCGAGTGGCCAGACCCGGGTCCTTG
CTACCTGTGTGGTGTGTTAAGGGCTGGGTAAAGGTGTCTGCCAATTCTCGCATGTCCTCCTTTCCCCTTG
TTTTGAAATAGAATATGAATGTGGCTTTTCAGCCTAGACAGACAGTGTGGCTAAGGGAGTGTGTGCCAGT
TAAGGTGATTAGCTAAGGCATTCCCAGTAAATGGAGGGAGAGTCAGTCAGGCAAGCCTATGACATGGTAA
TGCCTAGAAGTAAAGAAAGGTTAGTCATAGTAGCTTAGCTGAACTGGGCCGTGGGGGTCGTCATCATCTC
CACCGGAACCAGAAGAACCCAAAAGCAGCGTAGGAAGGTGTGGATCACCGCCGCCATGGCCGGAATCATG
ACTATGACCGCCGCCTCCGTCTGTCATCAAAGGCGGGCCCTGGTCACCTCCTTTGTTTTCAACCTCTTCC
GTCAATTGTGGAGGGCCTCCATCATTTCCAGCAGAGTCGCTAGGGCTATGAGGCAGCGGGTCATGTGGGC
CATTGTCATCAGTGTTGTCAGGGTCCTGTGGGCCATTGTCATCAGTGTTGTCAGGGTCCTGAGGCAGCGG
GTCATGTGGGCCATTGTCATCAGTGTTGTCAGGGTCCTGTGGGCCATTGTCATCAGTGTTGTCAGGGTCC
TGTGGGCCATTGTCAGGACCACCTCCAGGTGCGCCTAGGTTTTGAGAGCAGAGTGGGGGTCCGTCGCCGG
CTCCACTCACGAGCAGGTGGTGTCTGCCCTCGTTGGAGTTAGAGTCA
