>Addgene plasmid #26654 | p1990 SV40-LMP1 | addgene partial sequence | sequence record 46512 | Bglob-intron-F 5'-ctggtcatcatcctgccttt-3'
ACTGTTTGAGATGAGGATAAAATACTCTGAGTCCAAACCGGGCCCCTCTGCTAACCATGTTCATGCCTTC
TTCTTTTTCCTACAGCTCCTGGGCAACGTGCTGGTTATTGTGCTGTCTCATCATTTTGGCAAAGAATTGT
AATACGACTCACTATAGGGCGAATTCCCGGGGATCCGTTGAGGATGGAACACGACCTTGAGAGGGGCCCA
CCGGGCCCGCGACGGCCCCCTCGAGGACCCCCCCTCTCCTCTTCCCTAGGCCTTGCTCTCCTTCTCCTCC
TCTTGGCGCTACTGTTTTGGCTGTACATCGTTATGAGTGACTGGACTGGAGGAGCCCTCCTTGTCCTCTA
TTCCTTTGCTCTCATGCTTATAATTATAATTTTGATCATCTTTATCTTCAGAAGAGACCTTCTCTGTCCA
CTTGGAGCCCTTTGTATACTCCTACTGATGATCACCCTCCTGCTCATCGCTCTCTGGAATTTGCACGGAC
AGGCATTGTACCTTGGAATTGTGCTGTTCATCTTCGGGTGCTTACTTGTCTTAGGTCTCTGGATCTACTT
ATTGGAGATTCTCTGGCGACTTGGTGCCACCATCTGGCAGCTTTTGGCCTTCTTCCTAGCCTTCTTCCTA
GACCTCATCCTGCTCATTATTGCTCTCTATCTACAACAAAACTGGTGGACTCTATTGGTTGATCTCCTTT
GGCTCCTCCTGTTTCTGGCGATTTTAATCTGGATGTATTACCATGGACAACGACACAGTGATGAACACCA
CCACGATGACTCCCTCCCGCACCCTCAACAAGCTACCGATGATTCTGGCCATGAATCTGACTCTAACTCC
AACGAGGGCAGACACCACCTGCTCGTGAGTGGAGCCGGCGACGGA
